>Addgene plasmid #69514 | EYK346 | depositor full sequence | sequence record 132917 | EYK346 sequence 4844 bps
GACGTCTTAAGACCCACTTTCACATTTAAGTTGTTTTTCTAATCCGCATATGATCAATTCAAGGCCGAAT
AAGAAGGCTGGCTCTGCACCTTGGTGATCAAATAATTCGATAGCTTGTCGTAATAATGGCGGCATACTAT
CAGTAGTAGGTGTTTCCCTTTCTTCTTTAGCGACTTGATGCTCTTGATCTTCCAATACGCAACCTAAAGT
AAAATGCCCCACAGCGCTGAGTGCATATAATGCATTCTCTAGTGAAAAACCTTGTTGGCATAAAAAGGCT
AATTGATTTTCGAGAGTTTCATACTGTTTTTCTGTAGGCCGTGTACCTAAATGTACTTTTGCTCCATCGC
GATGACTTAGTAAAGCACATCTAAAACTTTTAGCGTTATTACGTAAAAAATCTTGCCAGCTTTCCCCTTC
TAAAGGGCAAAAGTGAGTATGGTGCCTATCTAACATCTCAATGGCTAAGGCGTCGAGCAAAGCCCGCTTA
TTTTTTACATGCCAATACAATGTAGGCTGCTCTACACCTAGCTTCTGGGCGAGTTTACGGGTTGTTAAAC
CTTCGATTCCGACCTCATTAAGCAGCTCTAATGCGCTGTTAATCACTTTACTTTTATCTAATCTAGACAT
CATTAATTCCTAATTTTTGTTGACACTCTATCGTTGATAGAGTTATTTTACCACTCCCTATCAGTGATAG
AGAAAAGAATTCTTAAAGAGGAGAAAGGTCATGGAAATTAATGAAAAATTGCTGCGCCAGATAATTGAAG
ACGTACTCCGCGATATGAAGGGCAGCGATAAACCCGTCTCGTTTAATGCGCCTGCGGCATCCACAGCACC
ACAGACCGCTGCGCCTGCGGGCGACGGCTTTCTGACCGAAGTGGGCGAAGCGCGCCAGGGCACTCAGCAG
GACGAAGTCATTATCGCCGTCGGCCCGGCATTTGGCCTGGCGCAAACCGTCAATATCGTCGGCTTACCGC
ATAAGAGCATTCTGCGCGAAGTCATTGCCGGTATTGAAGAAGAAGGCATCAAGGCGCGCGTGATTCGCTG
CTTTAAATCTTCCGACGTGGCGTTCGTCGCCGTTGAAGGTAACCGCCTGAGCGGATCCGGCATCTCCATC
GGCATCCAGTCGAAAGGTACTACGGTTATCCACCAGCAGGGGCTACCGCCGCTCTCCAACCTGGAGCTGT
TCCCGCAGGCACCGCTGCTGACGCTGGAAACCTACCGTCAGATTGGTAAAAACGCCGCCCGCTATGCGAA
ACGAGAATCACCGCAGCCGGTCCCTACGCTCAATGACCAGATGGCACGCCCGAAGTACCAGGCAAAGTCG
GCCATTTTGCATATTAAAGAGACCAAGTACGTCGTGACGGGCAAAAACCCGCAGGAACTGCGCGTGGCGC
TTTAATAACTCGAGTAAGGATCTCCAGGCATCAAATAAAACGAAAGGCTCAGTCGAAAGACTGGGCCTTT
CGTTTTATCTGTTGTTTGTCGGTGAACGCTCTCTACTAGAGTCACACTGGCTCACCTTCGGGTGGGCCTT
TCTGCGTTTATACCTAGGGTACGGGTTTTGCTGCCCGCAAACGGGCTGTTCTGGTGTTGCTAGTTTGTTA
TCAGAATCGCAGATCCGGCTTCAGCCGGTTTGCCGGCTGAAAGCGCTATTTCTTCCAGAATTGCCATGAT
TTTTTCCCCACGGGAGGCGTCACTGGCTCCCGTGTTGTCGGCAGCTTTGATTCGATAAGCAGCATCGCCT
GTTTCAGGCTGTCTATGTGTGACTGTTGAGCTGTAACAAGTTGTCTCAGGTGTTCAATTTCATGTTCTAG
TTGCTTTGTTTTACTGGTTTCACCTGTTCTATTAGGTGTTACATGCTGTTCATCTGTTACATTGTCGATC
TGTTCATGGTGAACAGCTTTGAATGCACCAAAAACTCGTAAAAGCTCTGATGTATCTATCTTTTTTACAC
CGTTTTCATCTGTGCATATGGACAGTTTTCCCTTTGATATGTAACGGTGAACAGTTGTTCTACTTTTGTT
TGTTAGTCTTGATGCTTCACTGATAGATACAAGAGCCATAAGAACCTCAGATCCTTCCGTATTTAGCCAG
TATGTTCTCTAGTGTGGTTCGTTGTTTTTGCGTGAGCCATGAGAACGAACCATTGAGATCATACTTACTT
TGCATGTCACTCAAAAATTTTGCCTCAAAACTGGTGAGCTGAATTTTTGCAGTTAAAGCATCGTGTAGTG
TTTTTCTTAGTCCGTTATGTAGGTAGGAATCTGATGTAATGGTTGTTGGTATTTTGTCACCATTCATTTT
TATCTGGTTGTTCTCAAGTTCGGTTACGAGATCCATTTGTCTATCTAGTTCAACTTGGAAAATCAACGTA
TCAGTCGGGCGGCCTCGCTTATCAACCACCAATTTCATATTGCTGTAAGTGTTTAAATCTTTACTTATTG
GTTTCAAAACCCATTGGTTAAGCCTTTTAAACTCATGGTAGTTATTTTCAAGCATTAACATGAACTTAAA
TTCATCAAGGCTAATCTCTATATTTGCCTTGTGAGTTTTCTTTTGTGTTAGTTCTTTTAATAACCACTCA
TAAATCCTCATAGAGTATTTGTTTTCAAAAGACTTAACATGTTCCAGATTATATTTTATGAATTTTTTTA
ACTGGAAAAGATAAGGCAATATCTCTTCACTAAAAACTAATTCTAATTTTTCGCTTGAGAACTTGGCATA
GTTTGTCCACTGGAAAATCTCAAAGCCTTTAACCAAAGGATTCCTGATTTCCACAGTTCTCGTCATCAGC
TCTCTGGTTGCTTTAGCTAATACACCATAAGCATTTTCCCTACTGATGTTCATCATCTGAGCGTATTGGT
TATAAGTGAACGATACCGTCCGTTCTTTCCTTGTAGGGTTTTCAATCGTGGGGTTGAGTAGTGCCACACA
GCATAAAATTAGCTTGGTTTCATGCTCCGTTAAGTCATAGCGACTAATCGCTAGTTCATTTGCTTTGAAA
ACAACTAATTCAGACATACATCTCAATTGGTCTAGGTGATTTTAATCACTATACCAATTGAGATGGGCTA
GTCAATGATAATTACTAGTCCTTTTCCCGGGTGATCTGGGTATCTGTAAATTCTGCTAGACCTTTGCTGG
AAAACTTGTAAATTCTGCTAGACCCTCTGTAAATTCCGCTAGACCTTTGTGTGTTTTTTTTGTTTATATT
CAAGTGGTTATAATTTATAGAATAAAGAAAGAATAAAAAAAGATAAAAAGAATAGATCCCAGCCCTGTGT
ATAACTCACTACTTTAGTCAGTTCCGCAGTATTACAAAAGGATGTCGCAAACGCTGTTTGCTCCTCTACA
AAACAGACCTTAAAACCCTAAAGGCTTAAGTAGCACCCTCGCAAGCTCGGGCAAATCGCTGAATATTCCT
TTTGTCTCCGACCATCAGGCACCTGAGTCGCTGTCTTTTTCGTGACATTCAGTTCGCTGCGCTCACGGCT
CTGGCAGTGAATGGGGGTAAATGGCACTACAGGCGCCTTTTATGGATTCATGCAAGGAAACTACCCATAA
TACAAGAAAAGCCCGTCACGGGCTTCTCAGGGCGTTTTATGGCGGGTCTGCTATGTGGTGCTATCTGACT
TTTTGCTGTTCAGCAGTTCCTGCCCTCTGATTTTCCAGTCTGACCACTTCGGATTATCCCGTGACAGGTC
ATTCAGACTGGCTAATGCACCCAGTAAGGCAGCGGTATCATCAACAGGCTTACCCGTCTTACTGTCCCTA
GTGCTTGGATTCTCACCAATAAAAAACGCCCGGCGGCAACCGAGCGTTCTGAACAAATCCAGATGGAGTT
CTGAGGTCATTACTGGATCTATCAACAGGAGTCCAAGCGAGCTCTCGAACCCCAGAGTCCCGCTCAGAAG
AACTCGTCAAGAAGGCGATAGAAGGCGATGCGCTGCGAATCGGGAGCGGCGATACCGTAAAGCACGAGGA
AGCGGTCAGCCCATTCGCCGCCAAGCTCTTCAGCAATATCACGGGTAGCCAACGCTATGTCCTGATAGCG
GTCCGCCACACCCAGCCGGCCACAGTCGATGAATCCAGAAAAGCGGCCATTTTCCACCATGATATTCGGC
AAGCAGGCATCGCCATGGGTCACGACGAGATCCTCGCCGTCGGGCATGCGCGCCTTGAGCCTGGCGAACA
GTTCGGCTGGCGCGAGCCCCTGATGCTCTTCGTCCAGATCATCCTGATCGACAAGACCGGCTTCCATCCG
AGTACGTGCTCGCTCGATGCGATGTTTCGCTTGGTGGTCGAATGGGCAGGTAGCCGGATCAAGCGTATGC
AGCCGCCGCATTGCATCAGCCATGATGGATACTTTCTCGGCAGGAGCAAGGTGAGATGACAGGAGATCCT
GCCCCGGCACTTCGCCCAATAGCAGCCAGTCCCTTCCCGCTTCAGTGACAACGTCGAGCACAGCTGCGCA
AGGAACGCCCGTCGTGGCCAGCCACGATAGCCGCGCTGCCTCGTCCTGCAGTTCATTCAGGGCACCGGAC
AGGTCGGTCTTGACAAAAAGAACCGGGCGCCCCTGCGCTGACAGCCGGAACACGGCGGCATCAGAGCAGC
CGATTGTCTGTTGTGCCCAGTCATAGCCGAATAGCCTCTCCACCCAAGCGGCCGGAGAACCTGCGTGCAA
TCCATCTTGTTCAATCATGCGAAACGATCCTCATCCTGTCTCTTGATCAGATCATGATCCCCTGCGCCAT
CAGATCCTTGGCGGCAAGAAAGCCATCCAGTTTACTTTGCAGGGCTTCCCAACCTTACCAGAGGGCGCCC
CAGCTGGCAATTCC
Features (pLannotate 1.2.2; 10 found; start..end, strand, type, name):
      7..630     -  CDS            TetR: tetracycline repressor TetR; tetR from transposon Tn10; TetR binds to the tetracycline operator tetO to inhibit transcription. This inhibition can be relieved by adding tetracycline or doxycycline.
    649..704     +  promoter       tetR/tetA promoters: tetR; overlapping promoters for bacterial tetR and tetA
    731..1402    +  CDS            pduD: PDUD_SALTY - Experimental evidence at protein level: Swiss-Prot protein existence level 1. Part of the PduCDE complex that catalyzes the dehydration of 1,2-propanediol to propionaldehyde. Is required for S.typhimurium growth on 1,2-propanediol as the sole carbon and energy source. From Salmonella typhimurium (strain LT2 / SGSC1412 / ATCC 700720).
   1432..1503    +  terminator     rrnB T1 terminator: transcription terminator T1 from the E. coli rrnB gene
   1519..1546    +  terminator     T7Te terminator: phage T7 early transcription terminator
   2077..3027    -  CDS            Rep101: RepA protein needed for replication with the pSC101 origin; rep101
   3075..3297    -  rep_origin     pSC101 ori: low-copy replication origin that requires the Rep101 protein
   3789..3883    -  terminator     lambda t0 terminator: transcription terminator from phage lambda
   3917..4708    -  CDS            neo: KKA2_KLEPN - Also known as kan, nptII. Experimental evidence at protein level: Swiss-Prot protein existence level 1. Resistance to kanamycin, neomycin, paromomycin, ribostamycin, butirosin and gentamicin B. From Klebsiella pneumoniae.
   4740..4844    -  CDS            tnpA (fragment): TN5P_ECOLX - Also known as tnp. Experimental evidence at protein level: Swiss-Prot protein existence level 1. Mediates transposition of transposon Tn5 by a 'cut and paste' mechanism. First, the monomeric transposase binds the 19 bp inverted DNA repeats flanking the transposon. Then, dimerization of the DNA- bound transposase creates a synaptic DNA complex. After nicking of the first DNA strand, excision of the transposon proceeds through a series of intermediates. The transposase then mediates the insertion of the transposon at a new site by strand transfer. The activity of the wild- type tran
