[The description below was written by a language model from this plasmid's Addgene catalogue record and pLannotate feature annotations shown in this document.]
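Description:
EYK346 is a bacterial expression plasmid built on the pTET backbone that places the Salmonella typhimurium pduD gene under tetracycline-inducible control. It replicates through the pSC101 origin together with its cognate Rep101 (RepA) initiator protein, an arrangement that normally gives low copy number, although the catalogue entry lists copy number as unknown. Selection is by kanamycin, conferred by an nptII/neo cassette that is followed by a lambda t0 terminator. A short annotated fragment of the Tn5 transposase next to the resistance gene is most likely a remnant of the marker's Tn5 origin rather than a functional element.

The regulatory module is the Tn10-derived tet system. TetR is encoded on one strand and the overlapping, divergent tetR/tetA promoters drive the insert on the other. TetR binds the tet operators and holds transcription off until a tetracycline-class inducer relieves repression, allowing titratable expression. The pduD open reading frame spans about 670 nt, which matches the "pduD1-224" designation of residues 1–224 and appears to be the full-length protein. It is followed by tandem rrnB T1 and T7Te terminators that insulate the cassette. No fusion tag or reporter is annotated in the feature table.

PduD is a subunit of the PduCDE diol dehydratase, which converts 1,2-propanediol to propionaldehyde inside the Pdu bacterial microcompartment. The associated study examined how signal sequences direct proteins into this microcompartment through a shared hydrophobic motif. The plasmid therefore probably served for controlled expression of PduD in encapsulation or localization experiments, although the record does not state its exact experimental role.
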