Addgene plasmid #69514: EYK346
Purpose: pTET pduD1-224
Depositing lab: Danielle Tullman-Ercek. Depositing organization: University of California, Berkeley. Publication: Localization of Proteins to the 1,2-Propanediol Utilization Microcompartment by Non-native Signal Sequences Is Mediated by a Common Hydrophobic Motif. Jakobson CM, Kim EY, Slininger MF, Chien A, Tullman-Ercek D. J Biol Chem. 2015 Aug 17. pii: jbc.M115.651919. 10.1074/jbc.M115.651919 PubMed 26283792.
Backbone
  Vector backbone: pTET
Growth in bacteria
  Bacterial resistance: Kanamycin, 50 μg/mL
  Growth temperature: 37°C
  Growth strain: DH10B
  Copy number: Unknown
Gene/Insert
  Gene/Insert name: PduD from Salmonella
  Entrez Gene: pduD (a.k.a. STM2041)
Terms and licenses: Academic/Nonprofit Terms; Industry Terms: Not Available to Industry
How to cite: EYK346 was a gift from Danielle Tullman-Ercek (Addgene plasmid # 69514 ; http://n2t.net/addgene:69514 ; RRID:Addgene_69514)
