>Addgene plasmid #69514 | EYK346 | addgene partial sequence | sequence record 127733 | pASK-IBA-F 5'-GAGTTATTTTACCACTCCCT-3'
ATGGAAATTAATGAAAAATTGCTGCGCCAGATAATTGAAGACGTACTCCGCGATATGAAGGGCAGCGATA
AACCCGTCTCGTTTAATGCGCCTGCGGCATCCACAGCACCACAGACCGCTGCGCCTGCGGGCGACGGCTT
TCTGACCGAAGTGGGCGAAGCGCGCCAGGGCACTCAGCAGGACGAAGTCATTATCGCCGTCGGCCCGGCA
TTTGGCCTGGCGCAAACCGTCAATATCGTCGGCTTACCGCATAAGAGCATTCTGCGCGAAGTCATTGCCG
GTATTGAAGAAGAAGGCATCAAGGCGCGCGTGATTCGCTGCTTTAAATCTTCCGACGTGGCGTTCGTCGC
CGTTGAAGGTAACCGCCTGAGCGGATCCGGCATCTCCATCGGCATCCAGTCGAAAGGTACTACGGTTATC
CACCAGCAGGGGCTACCGCCGCTCTCCAACCTGGAGCTGT
