>Addgene plasmid #69514 | EYK346 | addgene partial sequence | sequence record 132916 | pASK-IBA-F 5'-GAGTTATTTTACCACTCCCT-3'
AGGTCATGGAAATTAATGAAAAATTGCTGCGCCAGATAATTGAAGACGTACTCCGCGATATGAAGGGCAG
CGATAAACCCGTCTCGTTTAATGCGCCTGCGGCATCCACAGCACCACAGACCGCTGCGCCTGCGGGCGAC
GGCTTTCTGACCGAAGTGGGCGAAGCGCGCCAGGGCACTCAGCAGGACGAAGTCATTATCGCCGTCGGCC
CGGCATTTGGCCTGGCGCAAACCGTCAATATCGTCGGCTTACCGCATAAGAGCATTCTGCGCGAAGTCAT
TGCCGGTATTGAAGAAGAAGGCATCAAGGCGCGCGTGATTCGCTGCTTTAAATCTTCCGACGTGGCGTTC
GTCGCCGTTGAAGGTAACCGCCTGAGCGGATCCGGCATCTCCATCGGCATCCAGTCGAAAGGTACTACGG
TTATCCACCAGCAGGGGCTACCGCCGCTCTCCAACCTGGAGCTGTTCCCGCAGGCACCGCTGCTGACGCT
GGAAACCTACCGTCAGATTGGTAAAAACGCCGCCCGCTATGCGAAACGAGAATCACCGCAGCCGGTCCCT
ACGCTCAATGACCAGATGGCACGCCCGAAGTACCAGGCAAAGTCGGCCATTTTGCATATTAAAGAGACCA
AGTACGTCGTGACGGGCAAAAACCCGCAGGAACTGCGCGTGGCGCTTTAATAACTCGAGTAAGGATCTCC
AGGCATCAAATAAAACGAAAGGCTCAGTCGAAAGACTGGGCCTTTCGTTTTATCTGTTGTTTGTCGGTGA
ACGCTCTCTACTAGAGTCACACTGGCTCACC
